>Addgene plasmid #59689 | pGEM-T Dmel Or92a | addgene partial sequence | sequence record 97102 | M13pUC-Fwd 5'-CCCAGTCACGACGTTGTAAAACG-3'
TGTAATACGACTCACTATAGGGCGAATTGGGCCCGACGTCGCATGCTCCCGGCCGCCATGGCCGCGGGAT
TATGCTGTTCCGCAAACGTAAGCCAAAAAGTGACGATGAAGTCATCACCTTCGACGAACTTACCCGGTTT
CCGATGACTTTCTACAAGACCATCGGCGAGGATCTGTACTCCGATAGGGATCCGAATGTGATAAGGCGTT
ACCTGCTACGGTTTTATCTGGTACTCGGTTTTCTCAACTTCAATGCCTATGTGGTGGGCGAAATCGCGTA
CTTTATAGTCCATATAATGTCAACGACTACTCTTTTGGAGGCCACTGCAGTGGCACCGTGCATTGGCTTC
AGCTTCATGGCCGACTTTAAGCAGTTCGGTCTCACAGTGAATAGAAAGCGACTGGTCAGATTGCTTGATG
ATCTCAAGGAGATATTTCCTTTAGATTTAGAGGCGCAGCGGAAGTATAACGTATCGTTTTACCGGAAACA
CATGAACAGGGTCATGACCCTATTCACCATCCTCTGCATGACCTACACCTCGTCATTTAGCTTTTATCCA
GCCATCAAGTCGACCATTAAGTATTACCTTATGGGATCGGAGATCTTTGAGCGCAACTACGGATTCCACA
TTTTGTTTCCCTATGACGCAGAAACGGATCTGACGGTCTACTGGTTTTCCTACTGGGGATTGGCTCATTG
TGCCTATGTGGCCGGAGTTTCCTACGTCTGCGTGGATCTCCTGCTGATCGCGACCATAACCCAGCTGACC
ATGCACTTCAACTTTATAGCGAATGATTTGGAGGCCTACGAAGGAGGTGATCATACGGATGAGGAAAATA
TCAAATACCTGCACAACTTGGTCGTCTATCATGCCAGGGCGCTGGAGTAAGTTTGACGGTTATATATAAT
CTATATCTCATCCAAATTAAGGATAAGAACTAAACTACTACATGTTTTTCTTATAACAAATTTTTCAGCC
TCAGCGAGGAGGTCAACAACATATTCAGCTTCCTGATCCTGTGGAACTTTATTGCCGCATCGCTCGTGAT
TTGCTTTGCTGGCTTTC
