>Addgene plasmid #59689 | pGEM-T Dmel Or92a | addgene partial sequence | sequence record 97103 | M13pUC-Rev 5'-AGCGGATAACAATTTCACACAGG-3'
TGACCATGATTACGCCAAGCTATTTAGGTGACACTATAGAATACTCAAGCTATGCATCCAACGCGTTGGG
AGCTCTCCCATATGGTCGACCTGCAGGCGGCCGCACTAGTGATTACCATAATATGTGGTGCGGAGCAGTG
CAAAAAACTGATACGACATGCTGATTACCTTCATAAAGGTATTAAAAGATATGGGTGGAAAGGTAGGCGG
TCTTATAGAGGCGGTCTTCTGGCTGCGCGCGATAATAAATTGCAGGATGCGTTTGTATTTGGTGCTGCAT
GGCAACCAGTTCTGATTAAATGCCGAATGGCCAATCCGAGAGCTCTGAAATGTACATTTCTTGTTAATAC
TAGACCGAAAACAAGAAAAATTAATAAAAATTAAACTCACTGAAGAGATCATTTCATCGCCGTAGTAACA
GACCACAAAGACTTGAACCAGCGAAGCTGAAAAAAATATGAAGTACAACACTATGTCCTCCACATTGGAG
GCTGTAATCTGAAAGCCAGCAAAGCAAATCACGAGCGATGCGGCAATAAAGTTCCACAGGATCAGGAAGC
TGAATATGTTGTTGACCTCCTCGCTGAGGCTGAAAAATTTGTTATAAGAAAAACATGTAGTAGTTTAGTT
CTTATCCTTAATTTGGATGAGATATAGATTATATATAACCGTCAAACTTACTCCAGCGCCCTGGCATGAT
AGACGACCAAGTTGTGCAGGTATTTGATATTTTCCTCATCCGTATGATCACCTCCTTCGTAGGCCTCCAA
ATCATTCGCTATAAAGTTGAAGTGCATGGTCAGCTGGGTTATGGTCGCGATCAGCAGGAGATCCACGCAG
ACGTAGGAAACTCCGGCCACATAGGCACAATGAGCCAATCCCCAGTAGGAAAACCAGTAGACCGTCAGAT
CCGTTTCTGCGTCATAGGGAAACAAAATGTGGAATCCGTAGTTGCGCTCAAAGATCTCCGATCCCATAAG
GTAATACTTAATGGTCGACTTGATGGCTGGATAAAAGCTAAATGACGAGGTGTAGGTCATGCA
