[The description below was written by a language model from this plasmid's Addgene catalogue record.]
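Description:
pGEM-T Dmel Or92a is a small, high-copy bacterial cloning plasmid built on the Promega pGEM-T backbone (about 3 kb), a vector designed for direct TA cloning of PCR products. It is propagated in E. coli and selected with ampicillin. Although the catalogue classes it as a bacterial expression vector, the stated purpose shows that it serves as a template plasmid rather than a means of producing protein.

The insert is an approximately 1.3 kb fragment of the Drosophila melanogaster odorant receptor gene Or92a (CG17916). The depositor notes that it was derived from genomic DNA rather than cDNA, so it may include intronic sequence. How the fragment was cloned and its orientation in the vector are not recorded. No feature table is provided. From general knowledge of pGEM-T, however, the cloning site lies within a lacZα region and is flanked by opposing T7 and SP6 phage RNA polymerase promoters, with M13 forward and reverse primer sites outside them. This matches the M13 sequencing primers listed for this plasmid. The arrangement allows run-off in vitro transcription of either strand of the insert from linearised plasmid.

The plasmid is intended as a probe for Or92a expression. The usual approach is to synthesise labelled antisense riboprobes for RNA in situ hybridisation, which is used to map which olfactory sensory neurons in the fly's olfactory organs, such as the antenna, express this receptor. Because the insert orientation is not given, the record does not indicate which promoter yields the antisense strand.
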