Addgene plasmid #59689: pGEM-T Dmel Or92a
Purpose: Probe for Drosophila melanogaster Or92a expression
Depositing lab: Richard Axel & Leslie Vosshall. Depositing organization: Columbia University. Publication: A spatial map of olfactory receptor expression in the Drosophila antenna. Vosshall LB, Amrein H, Morozov PS, Rzhetsky A, Axel R. Cell. 1999 Mar 5;96(5):725-36. 10.1016/S0092-8674(00)80582-6 PubMed 10089887.
Backbone
  Vector backbone: pGEM-T
  Backbone manufacturer: Promega
  Backbone size w/o insert (bp): 3000
  Vector type: Bacterial Expression
Growth in bacteria
  Bacterial resistance: Ampicillin, 100 μg/mL
  Growth temperature: 37°C
  Growth strain: DH5alpha
  Copy number: High Copy
Gene/Insert
  Gene/Insert name: Or92a
  Species: D. melanogaster (fly)
  Insert size (bp): 1300
  Entrez Gene: Or92a (a.k.a. Dmel_CG17916, 92E.1, 92a, CG17916, DOR111, Dmel\CG17916, OR 92a, Or92A)
  Cloning method: Unknown
  Sequencing primers: 5′ M13-F20; 3′ M13-Rev
Terms and licenses: Academic/Nonprofit Terms; Industry Terms: Not Available to Industry
Depositor comments: source: Genomic DNA
How to cite: pGEM-T Dmel Or92a was a gift from Richard Axel & Leslie Vosshall (Addgene plasmid # 59689 ; http://n2t.net/addgene:59689 ; RRID:Addgene_59689)
